>Addgene plasmid #185084 | KBB372 | addgene full sequence | sequence record 368135 | Addgene NGS Result
CGAACTGAGATACCTACAGCGTGAGCTATGAGAAAGCGCCACGCTTCCCGAAGGGAGAAAGGCGGACAGG
TATCCGGTAAGCGGCAGGGTCGGAACAGGAGAGCGCACGAGGGAGCTTCCAGGGGGAAACGCCTGGTATC
TTTATAGTCCTGTCGGGTTTCGCCACCTCTGACTTGAGCGTCGATTTTTGTGATGCTCGTCAGGGGGGCG
GAGCCTATGGAAAAACGCCAGCAACGCGGCCTTTTTACGGTTCCTGGCCTTTTGCTGGCCTTTTGCTCAC
ATGTTCTTTCCTGCGTTATCCCCTGATTCTGTGGATAACCGTATTACCGCCTTTGAGTGAGCTGATACCG
CTCGCCGCAGCCGAACGACCGAGCGCAGCGAGTCAGTGAGCGAGGAAGCGGAAGAGCGCCCAATACGCAA
ACCGCCTCTCCCCGCGCGTTGGCCGATTCATTAATGCAGCTGGCACGACAGGTTTCCCGACTGGAAAGCG
GGCAGTGAGCGCAACGCAATTAATGTGAGTTAGCTCACTCATTAGGCACCCCAGGCTTTACACTTTATGC
TTCCGGCTCGTATGTTGTGTGGAATTGTGAGCGGATAACAATTTCACACAGGAAACAGCTATGACCATGA
TTACGCCAAGCGCGCAATTAACCCTCACTAAAGGGAACAAAAGCTGGAGCTCGTGACAGCCCTCCGAAGG
AAGACTCTCCTCCGTGCGTCCTCGTCTTCACCGGTCGCGTTCCTGAAACGCAGATGTGCCTCGCGCCGCA
CTGCTCCGAACAATAAAGATTCTACAATACTAGCTTTTATGGTTATGAAGAGGAAAAATTGGCAGTAACC
TGGCCCCACAAACCTTCAAATGAACGAATCAAATTAACAACCATAGGATGATAATGCGATTAGTTTTTTA
GCCTTATTTCTGGGGTAATTAATCAGCGAAGCGATGATTTTTGATCTATTAACGGATATATAAATGCAAA
AACTGCATAACCACTTTAACTAATACTTTCAACATTTTCGGTTTGTATTACTTCTTATTCAAATGTAATA
AAAGTATCAACAAAAAATTGTTAATATACCTCTATACTTTAACGTCAAGGAGAAAAAACTATAATGTTTG
AGCTAACTTCAAGGGCTGGGAAGAAATTCGATCGTCGTGACATCACAATTGTTGACGACTCTGGGTTTTC
TATCTCTGTTGGCCTATGGAATCAGCAAGCCCTTGATTTCAACCTTCCTGAAGGTTCTGTTGCTGCCATT
AAAGGTGTTCGTGTGACGGATTTTGGTGGCAAATCTTTGTCTATGGGATTTTCTAGTACCCTGATTCCGA
ATCCAGAAATTCCTGAGGCATATGCCTTAAAGGGTTGGTATGATTCCAAGGGCCGCAACGCAAACTTCAT
CACTTTAAAGCAAGAACCCGGTATGGGTGGTCAATCGGCTGCTAGCTTAACAAAATTCATTGCTCAGCGT
ATTACTATTGCTAGAGCTCAAGCTGAAAATCTAGGAAGAAGCGAGAAAGGTGACTTTTTTAGTGTTAAAG
CTGCTATAAGTTTCTTAAAAGTTGATAATTTTGCATATCCTGCCTGTTCTAATGAGAATTGTAATAAGAA
AGTTCTGGAACAGCCTGATGGTACTTGGAGATGTGAGAAGTGCGACACCAATAATGCAAGGCCAAATTGG
AGATACATCTTGACAATATCAATTATTGACGAAACCAATCAACTATGGCTCACTTTATTTGACGACCAAG
CTAAACAATTATTGGGTGTTGATGCTAATACATTAATGTCTTTGAAGGAAGAAGACCCCAACGAATTCAC
AAAAATTACTCAAAGTATCCAAATGAACGAATATGACTTTAGGATTAGAGCGCGTGAGGATACATACAAT
GATCAAAGCAGAATTAGATATACCGTTGCTAACCTACACAGCTTGAATTACAGGGCTGAAGCCGACTATC
TTGCCGATGAGTTATCCAAGGCTTTGTTAGCTAGCAAAGGAGAAGAACTCTTCACTGGAGTTGTCCCAAT
TCTTGTTGAATTAGATGGTGATGTTAATGGGCACAAATTTTCTGTCAGTGGAGAGGGTGAAGGTGATGCA
ACATACGGAAAACTTACCCTTAAATTTATTTGCACTACTGGAAAACTACCTGTTCCATGGCCAACACTTG
TCACTACTTTCACTTATGGTGTTCAGTGCTTTTCAAGATACCCGGATCATATGAAACGGCATGACTTTTT
CAAGAGTGCCATGCCCGAAGGTTATGTACAGGAAAGAACTATATTTTTCAAAGATGACGGGAACTACAAG
ACACGTGCTGAAGTCAAGTTTGAAGGTGATACCCTTGTTAATAGAATCGAGTTAAAAGGTATTGATTTTA
AAGAAGATGGAAACATTCTTGGGCACAAATTGGAATACAACTATAACTCACACAATGTATACATCATGGC
AGACAAACAAAAGAATGGAATCAAAGCTAACTTCAAAATTAGACACAACATTGAAGATGGAAGCGTTCAA
CTAGCAGACCATTATCAACAAAATACTCCAATTGGCGATGGCCCTGTCCTTTTACCAGACAACCATTACC
TGTCCACACAATCTGCCCTTTCGAAAGATCCCAACGAAAAGAGAGACCACATGGTCCTTCTTGAGTTTGT
AACAGCTGCTGGGATTACACATGGCATGGATGAACTATACAAAGGATCCGGCTGCTAACAAAGCCCGAAA
GGAAGCTGAGTTGGCTGCTGCCACCGCTGAGCAATAACTAGCATAACCCCTTGGGGCCTCTAAACGGGTC
TTGAGGGGTTTTTTGCTGAAAGGAGGAACTATATCCGGATATCCACAGGACGGGTGTGGTCGCCATGATC
GCGTAGTCGATAGTGGCTCCAAGTAGCGAAGCGAGCAGGACTGGGCGGCGGCCAAAGCGGTCGGACAGTG
CTCCGAGAACGGGTGCGCATAGAAATTGCATCAACGCATATAGCGCTAGCAGCACGCCATAGTGACTGGC
GATGCTGTCGGAATGGACGATATCCCGCAAGAGGCCCGGCAGTACCGGCATAACCAAGCCTATGCCTACA
GCATCCAGGGTGACGGTGCCGAGGATGACGATGAGCGCATTGTTAGATTTCATACACGGTGCCTGACTGC
GTTAGCAATTTAACTGTGATAAACTACCGCATTAAAGCTTATCGATACCGTCGACCTCGAGTCATGTAAT
TAGTTATGTCACGCTTACATTCACGCCCTCCCCCCACATCCGCTCTAACCGAAAAGGAAGGAGTTAGACA
ACCTGAAGTCTAGGTCCCTATTTATTTTTTTATAGTTATGTTAGTATTAAGAACGTTATTTATATTTCAA
ATTTTTCTTTTTTTTCTGTACAGACGCGTGTACGCATGTAACATTATACTGAAAACCTTGCTTGAGAAGG
TTTTGGGACGCTCGAAGGCTTTAATTTGCGGCCGGTACCCAATTCGCCCTATAGTGAGTCGTATTACGCG
CGCTCACTGGCCGTCGTTTTACAACGTCGTGACTGGGAAAACCCTGGCGTTACCCAACTTAATCGCCTTG
CAGCACATCCCCCTTTCGCCAGCTGGCGTAATAGCGAAGAGGCCCGCACCGATCGCCCTTCCCAACAGTT
GCGCAGCCTGAATGGCGAATGG
[124 nt withheld, positions 3663-3786]
C
[91 nt withheld, positions 3788-3878]
A
[49 nt withheld, positions 3880-3928]
CCTTTGACGTTGGAGTCCACGTTCTTT
[37 nt withheld, positions 3956-3992]
ACCCTATCTCGGTCTATTCTTTTGATTTATAAGGGATTTTGCCGATTTCGGCCTATTGGTTAAAAAATGA
GCTGATTTAACAAAAATTTAACGCGAATTTTAACAAAATATTAACGCTTACAATTTCCTGATGCGGTATT
TTCTCCTTACGCATCTGTGCGGTATTTCACACCGCATAGGGTAATAACTGATATAATTAAATTGAAGCTC
TAATTTGTGAGTTTAGTATACATGCATTTACTTATAATACAGTTTTTTAGTTTTGCTGGCCGCATCTTCT
CAAATATGCTTCCCAGCCTGCTTTTCTGTAACGTTCACCCTCTACCTTAGCATCCCTTCCCTTTGCAAAT
AGTCCTCTTCCAACAATAATAATGTCAGATCCTGTAGAGACCACATCATCCACGGTTCTATACTGTTGAC
CCAATGCGTCTCCCTTGTCATCTAAACCCACACCGGGTGTCATAATCAACCAATCGTAACCTTCATCTCT
TCCACCCATGTCTCTTTGAGCAATAAAGCCGATAACAAAATCTTTGTCGCTCTTCGCAATGTCAACAGTA
CCCTTAGTATATTCTCCAGTAGATAGGGAGCCCTTGCATGACAATTCTGCTAACATCAAAAGGCCTCTAG
GTTCCTTTGTTACTTCTTCTGCCGCCTGCTTCAAACCGCTAACAATACCTGGGCCCACCACACCGTGTGC
ATTCGTAATGTCTGCCCATTCTGCTATTCTGTATACACCCGCAGAGTACTGCAATTTGACTGTATTACCA
ATGTCAGCAAATTTTCTGTCTTCGAAGAGTAAAAAATTGTACTTGGCGGATAATGCCTTTAGCGGCTTAA
CTGTGCCCTCCATGGAAAAATCAGTCAAGATATCCACATGTGTTTTTAGTAAACAAATTTTGGGACCTAA
TGCTTCAACTAACTCCAGTAATTCCTTGGTGGTACGAACATCCAATGAAGCACACAAGTTTGTTTGCTTT
TCGTGCATGATATTAAATAGCTTGGCAGCAACAGGACTAGGATGAGTAGCAGCACGTTCCTTATATGTAG
CTTTCGACATGATTTATCTTCGTTTCCTGCAGGTTTTTGTTCTGTGCAGTTGGGTTAAGAATACTGGGCA
ATTTCATGTTTCTTCAACACTACATATGCGTATATATACCAATCTAAGTCTGTGCTCCTTCCTTCGTTCT
TCCTTCTGTTCGGAGATTACCGAATCAAAAAAATTTCAAGGAAACCGAAATCAAAAAAAAGAATAAAAAA
AAAATGATGAATTGAAAAGGTGGTATGGTGCACTCTCAGTACAATCTGCTCTGATGCCGCATAGTTAAGC
CAGCCCCGACACCCGCCAACACCCGCTGACGCGCCCTGACGGGCTTGTCTGCTCCCGGCATCCGCTTACA
GACAAGCTGTGACCGTCTCCGGGAGCTGCATGTGTCAGAGGTTTTCACCGTCATCACCGAAACGCGCGAG
ACGAAAGGGCCTCGTGATACGCCTATTTTTATAGGTTAATGTCATGATAATAATGGTTTCTTAGACGGAT
CGCTTGCCTGTAACTTACACGCGCCTCGTATCTTTTAATGATGGAATAATTTGGGAATTTACTCTGTGTT
TATTTATTTTTATGTTTTGTATTTGGATTTTAGAAAGTAAATAAAGAAGGTAGAAGAGTTACGGAATGAA
GAAAAAAAAATAAACAAAGGTTTAAAAAATTTCAACAAAAAGCGTACTTTACATATATATTTATTAGACA
AGAAAAGCAGATTAAATAGATATACATTCGATTAACGATAAGTAAAATGTAAAATCACAGGATTTTCGTG
TGTGGTCTTCTACACAGACAAGATGAAACAATTCGGCATTAATACCTGAGAGCAGGAAGAGCAAGATAAA
AGGTAGTATTTGTTGGCGATCCCCCTAGAGTCTTTTACATCTTCGGAAAACAAAAACTATTTTTTCTTTA
ATTTCTTTTTTTACTTTCTATTTTTAATTTATATATTTATATTAAAAAATTTAAATTATAATTATTTTTA
TAGCACGTGATGAAAAGGACCCAGGTGGCACTTTTCGGGGAAATGTGCGCGGAACCCCTATTTGTTTATT
TTTCTAAATACATTCAAATATGTATCCGCTCATGAGACAATAACCCTGATAAATGCTTCAATAATATTGA
AAAAGGAAGAGTATGAGTATTCAACATTTCCGTGTCGCCCTTATTCCCTTTTTTGCGGCATTTTGCCTTC
CTGTTTTTGCTCACCCAGAAACGCTGGTGAAAGTAAAAGATGCTGAAGATCAGTTGGGTGCACGAGTGGG
TTACATCGAACTGGATCTCAACAGCGGTAAGATCCTTGAGAGTTTTCGCCCCGAAGAACGTTTTCCAATG
ATGAGCACTTTTAAAGTTCTGCTATGTGGCGCGGTATTATCCCGTATTGACGCCGGGCAAGAGCAACTCG
GTCGCCGCATACACTATTCTCAGAATGACTTGGTTGAGTACTCACCAGTCACAGAAAAGCATCTTACGGA
TGGCATGACAGTAAGAGAATTATGCAGTGCTGCCATAACCATGAGTGATAACACTGCGGCCAACTTACTT
CTGACAACGATCGGAGGACCGAAGGAGCTAACCGCTTTTTTGCACAACATGGGGGATCATGTAACTCGCC
TTGATCGTTGGGAACCGGAGCTGAATGAAGCCATACCAAACGACGAGCGTGACACCACGATGCCTGTAGC
AATGGCAACAACGTTGCGCAAACTATTAACTGGCGAACTACTTACTCTAGCTTCCCGGCAACAATTAATA
GACTGGATGGAGGCGGATAAAGTTGCAGGACCACTTCTGCGCTCGGCCCTTCCGGCTGGCTGGTTTATTG
CTGATAAATCTGGAGCCGGTGAGCGTGGGTCTCGCGGTATCATTGCAGCACTGGGGCCAGATGGTAAGCC
CTCCCGTATCGTAGTTATCTACACGACGGGGAGTCAGGCAACTATGGATGAACGAAATAGACAGATCGCT
GAGATAGGTGCCTCACTGATTAAGCATTGGTAACTGTCAGACCAAGTTTACTCATATATACTTTAGATTG
ATTTAAAACTTCATTTTTAATTTAAAAGGATCTAGGTGAAGATCCTTTTTGATAATCTCATGACCAAAAT
CCCTTAACGTGAGTTTTCGTTCCACTGAGCGTCAGACCCCGTAGAAAAGATCAAAGGATCTTCTTGAGAT
CCTTTTTTTCTGCGCGTAATCTGCTGCTTGCAAACAAAAAAACCACCGCTACCAGCGGTGGTTTGTTTGC
CGGATCAAGAGCTACCAACTCTTTTTCCGAAGGTAACTGGCTTCAGCAGAGCGCAGATACCAAATACTGT
TCTTCTAGTGTAGCCGTAGTTAGGCCACCACTTCAAGAACTCTGTAGCACCGCCTACATACCTCGCTCTG
CTAATCCTGTTACCAGTGGCTGCTGCCAGTGGCGATAAGTCGTGTCTTACCGGGTTGGACTCAAGACGAT
AGTTACCGGATAAGGCGCAGCGGTCGGGCTGAACGGGGGGTTCGTGCACACAGCCCAGCTTGGAGCGAAC
GACCTACAC
Features (pLannotate 1.2.2; 25 found; start..end, strand, type, name):
    406..498     +  CDS            lacI (fragment): lac repressor; lacI; The lac repressor binds to the lac operator to inhibit transcription in E. coli. This inhibition can be relieved by adding lactose or isopropyl-β-D-thiogalactopyranoside (IPTG).
    511..532     +  protein_bind   CAP binding site: CAP binding activates transcription in the presence of cAMP. E. coli catabolite activator protein
    547..577     +  promoter       lac promoter: promoter for the E. coli lac operon
    585..601     +  protein_bind   lac operator: The lac repressor binds to the lac operator to inhibit transcription in E. coli. This inhibition can be relieved by adding lactose or isopropyl-β-D-thiogalactopyranoside (IPTG). lac repressor encoded by lacI
    646..664     +  promoter       T3 promoter: promoter for bacteriophage T3 RNA polymerase
    683..1102    +  promoter       GAL1 promoter: S. cerevisiae GAL1; inducible promoter, regulated by Gal4
   1117..1992    +  CDS            RFA1 (fragment): RFA1_YEAST - Also known as BUF2, RPA1. Experimental evidence at protein level: Swiss-Prot protein existence level 1. As part of the replication protein A (RPA/RP-A), a single- stranded DNA-binding heterotrimeric complex, may play an essential role in DNA replication, recombination and repair. Binds and stabilizes single-stranded DNA intermediates, preventing complementary DNA reannealing and recruiting different proteins involved in DNA metabolism. Binds to single-stranded sequences participating in DNA replication in addition to those mediating transcriptional repression (URS1) and activation
   1987..2703    +  CDS            sg12: sg12 is a basic (constitutively fluorescent) long stokes shift fluorescent protein published in 1997, derived from Aequorea victoria.
   2711..2760    +  CDS            SET1 (fragment): solubility-enhancement tag derived from T7 phage gene 10B
   2768..2815    +  terminator     T7 terminator: transcription terminator for bacteriophage T7 RNA polymerase
   2841..3133    -  CDS            TcR (fragment): tetracycline efflux protein; tet; confers resistance to tetracycline
   3185..3211    +  misc_feature   MCS (fragment): pBluescript multiple cloning site
   3212..3459    +  terminator     CYC1 terminator: S. cerevisiae CYC1; transcription terminator for CYC1
   3478..3496    -  promoter       T7 promoter: promoter for bacteriophage T7 RNA polymerase
   3504..3659    +  CDS            lacZα (fragment): LacZα fragment of β-galactosidase; lacZ fragment
   3663..4091    +  rep_origin     f1 ori (sequence partly withheld): f1 bacteriophage origin of replication; arrow indicates direction of (+) strand synthesis
   4119..4170    -  misc_feature   bom (fragment): basis of mobility region from pBR322
   4249..5052    -  CDS            URA3: orotidine-5'-phosphate decarboxylase, required for uracil biosynthesis; S. cerevisiae URA3; yeast auxotrophic marker, counterselectable with 5-fluoroorotic acid (5-FOA)
   5053..5268    -  promoter       URA3 promoter: S. cerevisiae URA3
   5276..5325    -  misc_feature   bom (fragment): basis of mobility region from pBR322
   5427..5462    -  CDS            rop (fragment): Rop protein, which maintains plasmids at low copy number; rop
   5530..6033    -  misc_feature   CEN/ARS: S. cerevisiae CEN6 centromere fused to an autonomously replicating sequence
   6070..6174    +  promoter       AmpR promoter: bla
   6175..7035    +  CDS            AmpR: β-lactamase; bla; confers resistance to ampicillin, carbenicillin, and related antibiotics
   7206..223     +  rep_origin     ori (across the origin): high-copy-number ColE1/pMB1/pBR322/pUC origin of replication
