[The description below was written by a language model from this plasmid's Addgene catalogue record and pLannotate feature annotations shown in this document.]
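Description:
KBB372 is a yeast expression plasmid built on the pRS316 backbone, a yeast–E. coli shuttle vector of about 7.6 kb. In Saccharomyces cerevisiae it is maintained as a low-copy centromeric plasmid through a CEN6/ARS element and selected by the URA3 auxotrophic marker, which can also be counterselected with 5-fluoroorotic acid. In bacteria it replicates from a high-copy ColE1/pUC-type origin and is selected with ampicillin via the β-lactamase gene. An f1 origin and the flanking T3 and T7 phage promoters, lac regulatory elements and lacZα remnant are carried over from the pBluescript-derived cloning region of the backbone.

The payload is a carboxy-terminal fragment of yeast RFA1, the large subunit of the single-stranded DNA-binding replication protein A (RPA) complex. The fragment covers amino acids 330–621 and is fused at its C terminus to GFP. The feature annotation labels the fluorescent protein as an Aequorea victoria-derived variant, consistent with the GFP tag listed in the catalogue entry. Expression is driven by the Gal4-regulated, galactose-inducible GAL1 promoter. Downstream of the fusion lie a T7 terminator, short fragments annotated as a T7 gene 10-derived tag and a tetracycline resistance gene, and then the yeast CYC1 terminator. The short fragments appear to be non-functional remnants carried in with the GFP cassette.

The associated study examined nuclear import of RPA subunits, including the role of the karyopherin Kap95 and the C-termini of Rfa1, Rfa2 and Rfa3. The construct therefore serves as an inducible fluorescent reporter for following the subcellular localisation of this Rfa1 region in living yeast. The cloning sites used are not recorded.
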