Addgene plasmid #185084: KBB372
Purpose: GAL::Rfa1[330-621]-GFP under control of GAL1 promoter
Depositing lab: Ken Belanger. Depositing organization: Colgate University. Publication: The karyopherin Kap95 and the C-termini of Rfa1, Rfa2, and Rfa3 are necessary for efficient nuclear import of functional RPA complex proteins in Saccharomyces cerevisiae. Belanger KD, Griffith AL, Baker HL, Hansen JN, Kovacs LA, Seconi JS, Strine AC. DNA Cell Biol. 2011 Sep;30(9):641-51. doi: 10.1089/dna.2010.1071. Epub 2011 Feb 20. PubMed 21332387.
Backbone
  Vector backbone: pRS316
  Vector type: Yeast Expression
  Selectable markers: URA3
Growth in bacteria
  Bacterial resistance: Ampicillin, 100 μg/mL
  Growth temperature: 37°C
  Growth strain: DH5alpha
  Copy number: High Copy
Gene/Insert
  Gene/Insert name: RFA1
  Species: S. cerevisiae (budding yeast)
  Mutation: Rfa1 amino acids 330-621
  Promoter: GAL1
  Tag / fusion protein: GFP (C terminal on insert)
  Cloning method: Restriction Enzyme; 5′ cloning site unknown (unknown if destroyed)
Terms and licenses: Academic/Nonprofit Terms; Industry Terms: Not Available to Industry
How to cite: KBB372 was a gift from Ken Belanger (Addgene plasmid # 185084 ; http://n2t.net/addgene:185084 ; RRID:Addgene_185084)
